>Addgene plasmid #86340 | PX458_ZNF792_2 | addgene full sequence | sequence record 171056 | Addgene NGS Result
CCCCGTAGAAAAGATCAAAGGATCTTCTTGAGATCCTTTTTTTCTGCGCGTAATCTGCTGCTTGCAAACA
AAAAAACCACCGCTACCAGCGGTGGTTTGTTTGCCGGATCAAGAGCTACCAACTCTTTTTCCGAAGGTAA
CTGGCTTCAGCAGAGCGCAGATACCAAATACTGTTCTTCTAGTGTAGCCGTAGTTAGGCCACCACTTCAA
GAACTCTGTAGCACCGCCTACATACCTCGCTCTGCTAATCCTGTTACCAGTGGCTGCTGCCAGTGGCGAT
AAGTCGTGTCTTACCGGGTTGGACTCAAGACGATAGTTACCGGATAAGGCGCAGCGGTCGGGCTGAACGG
GGGGTTCGTGCACACAGCCCAGCTTGGAGCGAACGACCTACACCGAACTGAGATACCTACAGCGTGAGCT
ATGAGAAAGCGCCACGCTTCCCGAAGGGAGAAAGGCGGACAGGTATCCGGTAAGCGGCAGGGTCGGAACA
GGAGAGCGCACGAGGGAGCTTCCAGGGGGAAACGCCTGGTATCTTTATAGTCCTGTCGGGTTTCGCCACC
TCTGACTTGAGCGTCGATTTTTGTGATGCTCGTCAGGGGGGCGGAGCCTATGGAAAAACGCCAGCAACGC
GGCCTTTTTACGGTTCCTGGCCTTTTGCTGGCCTTTTGCTCACATGTGAGGGCCTATTTCCCATGATTCC
TTCATATTTGCATATACGATACAAGGCTGTTAGAGAGATAATTGGAATTAATTTGACTGTAAACACAAAG
ATATTAGTACAAAATACGTGACGTAGAAAGTAATAATTTCTTGGGTAGTTTGCAGTTTTAAAATTATGTT
TTAAAATGGACTATCATATGCTTACCGTAACTTGAAAGTATTTCGATTTCTTGGCTTTATATATCTTGTG
GAAAGGACGAAACACCGCCAACACAGCTAGCATTCCTGTTTTAGAGCTAGAAATAGCAAGTTAAAATAAG
GCTAGTCCGTTATCAACTTGAAAAAGTGGCACCGAGTCGGTGCTTTTTTGTTTTAGAGCTAGAAATAGCA
AGTTAAAATAAGGCTAGTCCGTTTTTAGCGCGTGCGCCAATTCTGCAGACAAATGGCTCTAGAGGTACCC
GTTACATAACTTACGGTAAATGGCCCGCCTGGCTGACCGCCCAACGACCCCCGCCCATTGACGTCAATAG
TAACGCCAATAGGGACTTTCCATTGACGTCAATGGGTGGAGTATTTACGGTAAACTGCCCACTTGGCAGT
ACATCAAGTGTATCATATGCCAAGTACGCCCCCTATTGACGTCAATGACGGTAAATGGCCCGCCTGGCAT
TGTGCCCAGTACATGACCTTATGGGACTTTCCTACTTGGCAGTACATCTACGTATTAGTCATCGCTATTA
CCATGGTCGAGGTGAGCCCCACGTTCTGCTTCACTCTCCCCATCTCCCCCCCCTCCCCACCCCCAATTTT
GTATTTATTTATTTTTTAATTATTTTGTGCAGCGATGGGGGCGGGGGGGGGGGGGGGCGCGCGCCAGGCG
GGGCGGGGCGGGGCGAGGGGCGGGGCGGGGCGAGGCGGAGAGGTGCGGCGGCAGCCAATCAGAGCGGCGC
GCTCCGAAAGTTTCCTTTTATGGCGAGGCGGCGGCGGCGGCGGCCCTATAAAAAGCGAAGCGCGCGGCGG
GCGGGAGTCGCTGCGCGCTGCCTTCGCCCCGTGCCCCGCTCCGCCGCCGCCTCGCGCCGCCCGCCCCGGC
TCTGACTGACCGCGTTACTCCCACAGGTGAGCGGGCGGGACGGCCCTTCTCCTCCGGGCTGTAATTAGCT
GAGCAAGAGGTAAGGGTTTAAGGGATGGTTGGTTGGTGGGGTATTAATGTTTAATTACCTGGAGCACCTG
CCTGAAATCACTTTTTTTCAGGTTGGACCGGTGCCACCATGGACTATAAGGACCACGACGGAGACTACAA
GGATCATGATATTGATTACAAAGACGATGACGATAAGATGGCCCCAAAGAAGAAGCGGAAGGTCGGTATC
CACGGAGTCCCAGCAGCCGACAAGAAGTACAGCATCGGCCTGGACATCGGCACCAACTCTGTGGGCTGGG
CCGTGATCACCGACGAGTACAAGGTGCCCAGCAAGAAATTCAAGGTGCTGGGCAACACCGACCGGCACAG
CATCAAGAAGAACCTGATCGGAGCCCTGCTGTTCGACAGCGGCGAAACAGCCGAGGCCACCCGGCTGAAG
AGAACCGCCAGAAGAAGATACACCAGACGGAAGAACCGGATCTGCTATCTGCAAGAGATCTTCAGCAACG
AGATGGCCAAGGTGGACGACAGCTTCTTCCACAGACTGGAAGAGTCCTTCCTGGTGGAAGAGGATAAGAA
GCACGAGCGGCACCCCATCTTCGGCAACATCGTGGACGAGGTGGCCTACCACGAGAAGTACCCCACCATC
TACCACCTGAGAAAGAAACTGGTGGACAGCACCGACAAGGCCGACCTGCGGCTGATCTATCTGGCCCTGG
CCCACATGATCAAGTTCCGGGGCCACTTCCTGATCGAGGGCGACCTGAACCCCGACAACAGCGACGTGGA
CAAGCTGTTCATCCAGCTGGTGCAGACCTACAACCAGCTGTTCGAGGAAAACCCCATCAACGCCAGCGGC
GTGGACGCCAAGGCCATCCTGTCTGCCAGACTGAGCAAGAGCAGACGGCTGGAAAATCTGATCGCCCAGC
TGCCCGGCGAGAAGAAGAATGGCCTGTTCGGAAACCTGATTGCCCTGAGCCTGGGCCTGACCCCCAACTT
CAAGAGCAACTTCGACCTGGCCGAGGATGCCAAACTGCAGCTGAGCAAGGACACCTACGACGACGACCTG
GACAACCTGCTGGCCCAGATCGGCGACCAGTACGCCGACCTGTTTCTGGCCGCCAAGAACCTGTCCGACG
CCATCCTGCTGAGCGACATCCTGAGAGTGAACACCGAGATCACCAAGGCCCCCCTGAGCGCCTCTATGAT
CAAGAGATACGACGAGCACCACCAGGACCTGACCCTGCTGAAAGCTCTCGTGCGGCAGCAGCTGCCTGAG
AAGTACAAAGAGATTTTCTTCGACCAGAGCAAGAACGGCTACGCCGGCTACATTGACGGCGGAGCCAGCC
AGGAAGAGTTCTACAAGTTCATCAAGCCCATCCTGGAAAAGATGGACGGCACCGAGGAACTGCTCGTGAA
GCTGAACAGAGAGGACCTGCTGCGGAAGCAGCGGACCTTCGACAACGGCAGCATCCCCCACCAGATCCAC
CTGGGAGAGCTGCACGCCATTCTGCGGCGGCAGGAAGATTTTTACCCATTCCTGAAGGACAACCGGGAAA
AGATCGAGAAGATCCTGACCTTCCGCATCCCCTACTACGTGGGCCCTCTGGCCAGGGGAAACAGCAGATT
CGCCTGGATGACCAGAAAGAGCGAGGAAACCATCACCCCCTGGAACTTCGAGGAAGTGGTGGACAAGGGC
GCTTCCGCCCAGAGCTTCATCGAGCGGATGACCAACTTCGATAAGAACCTGCCCAACGAGAAGGTGCTGC
CCAAGCACAGCCTGCTGTACGAGTACTTCACCGTGTATAACGAGCTGACCAAAGTGAAATACGTGACCGA
GGGAATGAGAAAGCCCGCCTTCCTGAGCGGCGAGCAGAAAAAGGCCATCGTGGACCTGCTGTTCAAGACC
AACCGGAAAGTGACCGTGAAGCAGCTGAAAGAGGACTACTTCAAGAAAATCGAGTGCTTCGACTCCGTGG
AAATCTCCGGCGTGGAAGATCGGTTCAACGCCTCCCTGGGCACATACCACGATCTGCTGAAAATTATCAA
GGACAAGGACTTCCTGGACAATGAGGAAAACGAGGACATTCTGGAAGATATCGTGCTGACCCTGACACTG
TTTGAGGACAGAGAGATGATCGAGGAACGGCTGAAAACCTATGCCCACCTGTTCGACGACAAAGTGATGA
AGCAGCTGAAGCGGCGGAGATACACCGGCTGGGGCAGGCTGAGCCGGAAGCTGATCAACGGCATCCGGGA
CAAGCAGTCCGGCAAGACAATCCTGGATTTCCTGAAGTCCGACGGCTTCGCCAACAGAAACTTCATGCAG
CTGATCCACGACGACAGCCTGACCTTTAAAGAGGACATCCAGAAAGCCCAGGTGTCCGGCCAGGGCGATA
GCCTGCACGAGCACATTGCCAATCTGGCCGGCAGCCCCGCCATTAAGAAGGGCATCCTGCAGACAGTGAA
GGTGGTGGACGAGCTCGTGAAAGTGATGGGCCGGCACAAGCCCGAGAACATCGTGATCGAAATGGCCAGA
GAGAACCAGACCACCCAGAAGGGACAGAAGAACAGCCGCGAGAGAATGAAGCGGATCGAAGAGGGCATCA
AAGAGCTGGGCAGCCAGATCCTGAAAGAACACCCCGTGGAAAACACCCAGCTGCAGAACGAGAAGCTGTA
CCTGTACTACCTGCAGAATGGGCGGGATATGTACGTGGACCAGGAACTGGACATCAACCGGCTGTCCGAC
TACGATGTGGACCATATCGTGCCTCAGAGCTTTCTGAAGGACGACTCCATCGACAACAAGGTGCTGACCA
GAAGCGACAAGAACCGGGGCAAGAGCGACAACGTGCCCTCCGAAGAGGTCGTGAAGAAGATGAAGAACTA
CTGGCGGCAGCTGCTGAACGCCAAGCTGATTACCCAGAGAAAGTTCGACAATCTGACCAAGGCCGAGAGA
GGCGGCCTGAGCGAACTGGATAAGGCCGGCTTCATCAAGAGACAGCTGGTGGAAACCCGGCAGATCACAA
AGCACGTGGCACAGATCCTGGACTCCCGGATGAACACTAAGTACGACGAGAATGACAAGCTGATCCGGGA
AGTGAAAGTGATCACCCTGAAGTCCAAGCTGGTGTCCGATTTCCGGAAGGATTTCCAGTTTTACAAAGTG
CGCGAGATCAACAACTACCACCACGCCCACGACGCCTACCTGAACGCCGTCGTGGGAACCGCCCTGATCA
AAAAGTACCCTAAGCTGGAAAGCGAGTTCGTGTACGGCGACTACAAGGTGTACGACGTGCGGAAGATGAT
CGCCAAGAGCGAGCAGGAAATCGGCAAGGCTACCGCCAAGTACTTCTTCTACAGCAACATCATGAACTTT
TTCAAGACCGAGATTACCCTGGCCAACGGCGAGATCCGGAAGCGGCCTCTGATCGAGACAAACGGCGAAA
CCGGGGAGATCGTGTGGGATAAGGGCCGGGATTTTGCCACCGTGCGGAAAGTGCTGAGCATGCCCCAAGT
GAATATCGTGAAAAAGACCGAGGTGCAGACAGGCGGCTTCAGCAAAGAGTCTATCCTGCCCAAGAGGAAC
AGCGATAAGCTGATCGCCAGAAAGAAGGACTGGGACCCTAAGAAGTACGGCGGCTTCGACAGCCCCACCG
TGGCCTATTCTGTGCTGGTGGTGGCCAAAGTGGAAAAGGGCAAGTCCAAGAAACTGAAGAGTGTGAAAGA
GCTGCTGGGGATCACCATCATGGAAAGAAGCAGCTTCGAGAAGAATCCCATCGACTTTCTGGAAGCCAAG
GGCTACAAAGAAGTGAAAAAGGACCTGATCATCAAGCTGCCTAAGTACTCCCTGTTCGAGCTGGAAAACG
GCCGGAAGAGAATGCTGGCCTCTGCCGGCGAACTGCAGAAGGGAAACGAACTGGCCCTGCCCTCCAAATA
TGTGAACTTCCTGTACCTGGCCAGCCACTATGAGAAGCTGAAGGGCTCCCCCGAGGATAATGAGCAGAAA
CAGCTGTTTGTGGAACAGCACAAGCACTACCTGGACGAGATCATCGAGCAGATCAGCGAGTTCTCCAAGA
GAGTGATCCTGGCCGACGCTAATCTGGACAAAGTGCTGTCCGCCTACAACAAGCACCGGGATAAGCCCAT
CAGAGAGCAGGCCGAGAATATCATCCACCTGTTTACCCTGACCAATCTGGGAGCCCCTGCCGCCTTCAAG
TACTTTGACACCACCATCGACCGGAAGAGGTACACCAGCACCAAAGAGGTGCTGGACGCCACCCTGATCC
ACCAGAGCATCACCGGCCTGTACGAGACACGGATCGACCTGTCTCAGCTGGGAGGCGACAAAAGGCCGGC
GGCCACGAAAAAGGCCGGCCAGGCAAAAAAGAAAAAGGAATTCGGCAGTGGAGAGGGCAGAGGAAGTCTG
CTAACATGCGGTGACGTCGAGGAGAATCCTGGCCCAGTGAGCAAGGGCGAGGAGCTGTTCACCGGGGTGG
TGCCCATCCTGGTCGAGCTGGACGGCGACGTAAACGGCCACAAGTTCAGCGTGTCCGGCGAGGGCGAGGG
CGATGCCACCTACGGCAAGCTGACCCTGAAGTTCATCTGCACCACCGGCAAGCTGCCCGTGCCCTGGCCC
ACCCTCGTGACCACCCTGACCTACGGCGTGCAGTGCTTCAGCCGCTACCCCGACCACATGAAGCAGCACG
ACTTCTTCAAGTCCGCCATGCCCGAAGGCTACGTCCAGGAGCGCACCATCTTCTTCAAGGACGACGGCAA
CTACAAGACCCGCGCCGAGGTGAAGTTCGAGGGCGACACCCTGGTGAACCGCATCGAGCTGAAGGGCATC
GACTTCAAGGAGGACGGCAACATCCTGGGGCACAAGCTGGAGTACAACTACAACAGCCACAACGTCTATA
TCATGGCCGACAAGCAGAAGAACGGCATCAAGGTGAACTTCAAGATCCGCCACAACATCGAGGACGGCAG
CGTGCAGCTCGCCGACCACTACCAGCAGAACACCCCCATCGGCGACGGCCCCGTGCTGCTGCCCGACAAC
CACTACCTGAGCACCCAGTCCGCCCTGAGCAAAGACCCCAACGAGAAGCGCGATCACATGGTCCTGCTGG
AGTTCGTGACCGCCGCCGGGATCACTCTCGGCATGGACGAGCTGTACAAGGAATTCTAACTAGAGCTCGC
TGATCAGCCTCGACTGTGCCTTCTAGTTGCCAGCCATCTGTTGTTTGCCCCTCCCCCGTGCCTTCCTTGA
CCCTGGAAGGTGCCACTCCCACTGTCCTTTCCTAATAAAATGAGGAAATTGCATCGCATTGTCTGAGTAG
GTGTCATTCTATTCTGGGGGGTGGGGTGGGGCAGGACAGCAAGGGGGAGGATTGGGAAGAGAATAGCAGG
CATGCTGGGGAGCGGCCGCAGGAACCCCTAGTGATGGAGTTGGCCACTCCCTCTCTGCGCGCTCGCTCGC
TCACTGAGGCCGGGCGACCAAAGGTCGCCCGACGCCCGGGCTTTGCCCGGGCGGCCTCAGTGAGCGAGCG
AGCGCGCAGCTGCCTGCAGGGGCGCCTGATGCGGTATTTTCTCCTTACGCATCTGTGCGGTATTTCACAC
CGCATA
[95 nt withheld, positions 7427-7521]
T
[46 nt withheld, positions 7523-7568]
C
[141 nt withheld, positions 7570-7710]
CCTTTGACGTTGGAGTCCACGTTCTTT
[37 nt withheld, positions 7738-7774]
ACTCTATCTCGGGCTATTCTTTTGATTTATAAGGGATTTTGCCGATTTCGGTCTATTGGTTAAAAAATGA
GCTGATTTAACAAAAATTTAACGCGAATTTTAACAAAATATTAACGTTTACAATTTTATGGTGCACTCTC
AGTACAATCTGCTCTGATGCCGCATAGTTAAGCCAGCCCCGACACCCGCCAACACCCGCTGACGCGCCCT
GACGGGCTTGTCTGCTCCCGGCATCCGCTTACAGACAAGCTGTGACCGTCTCCGGGAGCTGCATGTGTCA
GAGGTTTTCACCGTCATCACCGAAACGCGCGAGACGAAAGGGCCTCGTGATACGCCTATTTTTATAGGTT
AATGTCATGATAATAATGGTTTCTTAGACGTCAGGTGGCACTTTTCGGGGAAATGTGCGCGGAACCCCTA
TTTGTTTATTTTTCTAAATACATTCAAATATGTATCCGCTCATGAGACAATAACCCTGATAAATGCTTCA
ATAATATTGAAAAAGGAAGAGTATGAGTATTCAACATTTCCGTGTCGCCCTTATTCCCTTTTTTGCGGCA
TTTTGCCTTCCTGTTTTTGCTCACCCAGAAACGCTGGTGAAAGTAAAAGATGCTGAAGATCAGTTGGGTG
CACGAGTGGGTTACATCGAACTGGATCTCAACAGCGGTAAGATCCTTGAGAGTTTTCGCCCCGAAGAACG
TTTTCCAATGATGAGCACTTTTAAAGTTCTGCTATGTGGCGCGGTATTATCCCGTATTGACGCCGGGCAA
GAGCAACTCGGTCGCCGCATACACTATTCTCAGAATGACTTGGTTGAGTACTCACCAGTCACAGAAAAGC
ATCTTACGGATGGCATGACAGTAAGAGAATTATGCAGTGCTGCCATAACCATGAGTGATAACACTGCGGC
CAACTTACTTCTGACAACGATCGGAGGACCGAAGGAGCTAACCGCTTTTTTGCACAACATGGGGGATCAT
GTAACTCGCCTTGATCGTTGGGAACCGGAGCTGAATGAAGCCATACCAAACGACGAGCGTGACACCACGA
TGCCTGTAGCAATGGCAACAACGTTGCGCAAACTATTAACTGGCGAACTACTTACTCTAGCTTCCCGGCA
ACAATTAATAGACTGGATGGAGGCGGATAAAGTTGCAGGACCACTTCTGCGCTCGGCCCTTCCGGCTGGC
TGGTTTATTGCTGATAAATCTGGAGCCGGTGAGCGTGGAAGCCGCGGTATCATTGCAGCACTGGGGCCAG
ATGGTAAGCCCTCCCGTATCGTAGTTATCTACACGACGGGGAGTCAGGCAACTATGGATGAACGAAATAG
ACAGATCGCTGAGATAGGTGCCTCACTGATTAAGCATTGGTAACTGTCAGACCAAGTTTACTCATATATA
CTTTAGATTGATTTAAAACTTCATTTTTAATTTAAAAGGATCTAGGTGAAGATCCTTTTTGATAATCTCA
TGACCAAAATCCCTTAACGTGAGTTTTCGTTCCACTGAGCGTCAGA
Features (pLannotate 1.2.2; 19 found; start..end, strand, type, name):
     28..616     +  rep_origin     ori: high-copy-number ColE1/pMB1/pBR322/pUC origin of replication
    678..918     +  promoter       U6 promoter: RNA polymerase III promoter for human U6 snRNA
    948..1023    +  misc_RNA       gRNA scaffold: guide RNA scaffold for the Streptococcus pyogenes CRISPR/Cas9 system
   1030..1073    +  misc_RNA       gRNA scaffold (fragment): guide RNA scaffold for the Streptococcus pyogenes CRISPR/Cas9 system
   1120..1405    +  enhancer       CMV enhancer: human cytomegalovirus immediate early enhancer; contains an 18-bp deletion relative to the standard CMV enhancer
   1407..1683    +  promoter       chicken β-actin promoter: No description available
   1684..1911    +  intron         hybrid intron: hybrid between chicken β-actin (CBA) and minute virus of mice (MMV) introns (Gray et al., 2011)
   2049..3650    +  CDS            Cas9(N): N-terminal portion of Streptococcus pyogenes Cas9 (Zetsche et al., 2015)
   3651..6149    +  CDS            Cas9(C): C-terminal portion of Streptococcus pyogenes Cas9 (Zetsche et al., 2015)
   6150..6197    +  CDS            nucleoplasmin NLS: bipartite nuclear localization signal from nucleoplasmin
   6267..6980    +  CDS            EGFP: EGFP is a basic (constitutively fluorescent) green fluorescent protein published in 1996, derived from Aequorea victoria. It is reported to be a rapidly-maturing weak dimer with moderate acid sensitivity.
   7014..7125    +  polyA_signal   bGH poly(A) signal: bovine growth hormone polyadenylation signal
   7230..7370    +  repeat_region  AAV2 ITR: inverted terminal repeat of adeno-associated virus serotype 2 inverted
   7375..7426    -  misc_feature   bom (fragment): basis of mobility region from pBR322
   7445..7900    +  rep_origin     f1 ori (sequence partly withheld): f1 bacteriophage origin of replication; arrow indicates direction of (+) strand synthesis
   7901..7950    -  misc_feature   bom (fragment): basis of mobility region from pBR322
   8052..8087    -  CDS            rop (fragment): Rop protein, which maintains plasmids at low copy number; rop
   8182..8286    +  promoter       AmpR promoter: bla
   8287..9147    +  CDS            AmpR: β-lactamase; bla; confers resistance to ampicillin, carbenicillin, and related antibiotics
