[The description below was written by a language model from this plasmid's Addgene catalogue record and pLannotate feature annotations shown in this document.]
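Description:
PX458_ZNF792_2 is a CRISPR plasmid built on the PX458 backbone that delivers both a guide RNA and Streptococcus pyogenes Cas9 to mammalian cells from a single vector. It is propagated in E. coli as a high-copy plasmid through a ColE1/pUC-type origin and selected with ampicillin via the β-lactamase gene. An f1 phage origin is also present. The sequenced record is about 9.3 kb. The small bom and rop fragments and the single AAV2 ITR annotated downstream of the expression cassette appear to be backbone remnants rather than functional modules. With only one ITR detected, the record gives no indication that the plasmid is meant for AAV packaging.

The payload consists of two expression units. A human U6 RNA polymerase III promoter drives a guide, inserted by Gibson cloning, that is fused to the S. pyogenes gRNA scaffold and directed at the 3' end of the human ZNF792 gene. A partial second scaffold annotation follows the full one. Downstream, a hybrid promoter made of the CMV enhancer, the chicken β-actin promoter and a hybrid intron drives Cas9. The annotation tool splits Cas9 into contiguous N- and C-terminal portions, which together form a continuous coding region. Cas9 is followed by a nucleoplasmin nuclear localization signal and then EGFP, and the unit ends with a bGH polyadenylation signal. The short linker between the NLS and EGFP is not annotated in the feature table. EGFP allows transfected cells to be identified or sorted.

According to the depositor, the plasmid is part of a CRISPR-based epitope tagging system. In that system, cutting near the 3' end of a gene allows a tag, currently FLAG, to be added to the endogenous protein, supporting ChIP-seq of DNA-binding factors such as ZNF792 without a protein-specific antibody.
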