Addgene plasmid #86340: PX458_ZNF792_2
Purpose: Encodes gRNA for 3' target of human ZNF792
Depositing lab: Eric Mendenhall & Richard M. Myers. Depositing organization: University of Alabama in Huntsville. Publication: CETCh-seq: CRISPR epitope tagging ChIP-seq of DNA-binding proteins. Savic D, Partridge EC, Newberry KM, Smith SB, Meadows SK, Roberts BS, Mackiewicz M, Mendenhall EM, Myers RM. Genome Res. 2015 Sep 9. 10.1101/gr.193540.115 PubMed 26355004.
Backbone
  Vector backbone: PX458
  Vector type: CRISPR
Growth in bacteria
  Bacterial resistance: Ampicillin, 100 μg/mL
  Growth temperature: 37°C
  Growth strain: DH5alpha
  Copy number: High Copy
Gene/Insert
  Gene/Insert name: gRNA against ZNF792
  gRNA/shRNA sequence: GCCAACACAGCTAGCATTCCT
  Species: H. sapiens (human)
  Entrez Gene: ZNF792
  Cloning method: Gibson Cloning
  Sequencing primers: 5′ pBR322ori-F
Terms and licenses: Academic/Nonprofit Terms; Industry Terms: Not Available to Industry
Depositor comments: Note: This plasmid is part of the Mendenhall and Meyers CRISPR-based Tagging system to add a tag (currently using FLAG) to endogenous proteins. Please see https://www.addgene.org/crispr/tagging/ for more details.
How to cite: PX458_ZNF792_2 was a gift from Eric Mendenhall & Richard M. Myers (Addgene plasmid # 86340 ; http://n2t.net/addgene:86340 ; RRID:Addgene_86340)
